Addgene plasmid #235309: EFS-mRuby2(miRE.FF4)-TS.FF6x1-bGH
Purpose: ComMAND open-loop circuit regulating mRuby2, EFS-driven
Depositing lab: Kate Galloway. Depositing organization: Massachusetts Institute of Technology. Publication: Model-guided design of microRNA-based gene circuits supports precise dosage of transgenic cargoes into diverse primary cells. Love KS, Johnstone CP, Peterman EL, Gaglione S, Birnbaum ME, Galloway KE. Cell Syst. 2025 Apr 22:101269. doi: 10.1016/j.cels.2025.101269. PubMed 40300600.
Backbone
  Vector backbone: pShip.USI (upstream inverted)
  Backbone manufacturer: Galloway lab
  Backbone size w/o insert (bp): 2046
  Vector type: Mammalian Expression, Synthetic Biology
Growth in bacteria
  Bacterial resistance: Kanamycin, 50 μg/mL
  Growth temperature: 30°C
  Growth strain: NEB Stable
  Copy number: High Copy
Gene/Insert
  Gene/Insert name: mRuby2
  Species: Entacmaea quadricolor
  Insert size (bp): 711
  Promoter: EFS (human EF1a short, intronless)
  Cloning method: Golden Gate
  Sequencing primers: 5′ ATTL2 (CATCAGAGATTTTGAGACAC); 3′ gcgtttctacaaactcttcc
Resource information
  A portion of this plasmid was derived from a plasmid made by: Addgene #90236
Terms and licenses: Academic/Nonprofit Terms; Industry Terms: Not Available to Industry
Depositor comments: Alt name: pKG3781 ; Please visit https://doi.org/10.1101/2024.06.25.600629 for bioRxiv preprint.
How to cite: EFS-mRuby2(miRE.FF4)-TS.FF6x1-bGH was a gift from Kate Galloway (Addgene plasmid # 235309 ; http://n2t.net/addgene:235309 ; RRID:Addgene_235309)
