[The description below was written by a language model from this plasmid's Addgene catalogue record and pLannotate feature annotations shown in this document.]
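Description:
EFS-mRuby2(miRE.FF4)-TS.FF6x1-bGH (alternative name pKG3781) is a compact, roughly 3.7 kb mammalian expression and synthetic-biology plasmid built by Golden Gate assembly in the pShip.USI ("upstream inverted") backbone. It is propagated in E. coli from a high-copy ColE1/pUC-type origin and selected with kanamycin through the aph(3')-Ia gene. Both elements are oriented opposite to the mammalian cassette. rrnB T1 and T2 terminators are also annotated in the backbone, where such elements typically insulate against bacterial read-through transcription.

The payload is a single transcription unit driven by EFS, the short, intronless form of the human EF-1α promoter, and terminated by the bovine growth hormone polyadenylation signal. It encodes mRuby2, a monomeric red fluorescent protein derived from Entacmaea quadricolor. In the feature table the mRuby2 coding sequence appears as two fragments, a short 5′ piece and the larger remainder. They are separated by several hundred bases that include miR-30a-derived flanking sequence. This fits the construct name, which indicates a miRE-type (miR-30-based) scaffold carrying the synthetic FF4 microRNA embedded within the reporter gene. The record does not annotate splice sites, so an intronic arrangement is plausible but not explicitly documented. The name also indicates a single copy of a target site for a different microRNA, FF6, which would fall in the unannotated stretch between the reporter and the poly(A) signal.

Because the expressed microRNA (FF4) does not match the target site (FF6), the transcript is not self-repressed. This corresponds to the stated purpose as the open-loop version of the ComMAND microRNA circuit, a design developed for controlling transgene dosage. It presumably serves as the unregulated comparison for closed-loop designs in which microRNA and target site match.
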