Features (pLannotate 1.2.2; 9 found; start..end, strand, type, name):
     68..95      -  terminator     rrnB T2 terminator: transcription terminator T2 from the E. coli rrnB gene
    227..270     +  terminator     rrnB T1 terminator: Escherichia coli rrnB; transcription terminator T1 from the E. coli rrnB gene
    438..1026    -  rep_origin     ori: high-copy-number ColE1/pMB1/pBR322/pUC origin of replication
   1116..1925    -  CDS            KanR: aminoglycoside phosphotransferase; aph(3')-Ia; confers resistance to kanamycin in bacteria or G418 (Geneticin®) in eukaryotes
   2047..2258    +  promoter       EF-1α core promoter: core promoter for human elongation factor EF-1α
   2270..2320    +  CDS            mRuby2 (fragment): mRuby2 is a basic (constitutively fluorescent) red fluorescent protein published in 2012, derived from Entacmaea quadricolor. It has moderate acid sensitivity.
   2579..2691    +  ncRNA          3' miR-30a: sequence downstream of the 71-nt precursor of the human miR-30a microRNA (Zeng et al., 2002) miRNA
   2733..3397    +  CDS            mRuby2 (fragment): monomeric red fluorescent protein derived from mRuby, with improved photophysical properties (Lam et al., 2012)
   3454..3678    +  polyA_signal   bGH poly(A) signal: bovine growth hormone polyadenylation signal
>Addgene plasmid #235309 | EFS-mRuby2(miRE.FF4)-TS.FF6x1-bGH | addgene full sequence | sequence record 474157 | Addgene NGS Result
CGCTAGTAGACTGCAGGTGGGCCCGAGCTTAAGTAACTAACTAACAGGAAGAGTTTGTAGAAACGCAAAA
AGGCCATCCGTCAGGATGGCCTTCTGCTTAGTTTGATGCCTGGCAGTTTATGGCGGGCGTCCTGCCCGCC
ACCCTCCGGGCCGTTGCTTCACAACGTTCAAATCCGCTCCCGGCGGATTTGTCCTACTCAGGAGAGCGTT
CACCGACAAACAACAGATAAAACGAAAGGCCCAGTCTTCCGACTGAGCCTTTCGTTTTATTTGATGCCTG
GCAGTTCCCTACTCTCGCTTAGTAGTTAGACGTCCCCGAGATCCATGCTAGCGGTAATACGGTTATCCAC
AGAATCAGGGGATAACGCAGGAAAGAACATGTGAGCAAAAGGCCAGCAAAAGGCCAGGAACCGTAAAAAG
GCCGCGTTGCTGGCGTTTTTCCATAGGCTCCGCCCCCCTGACGAGCATCACAAAAATCGACGCTCAAGTC
AGAGGTGGCGAAACCCGACAGGACTATAAAGATACCAGGCGTTTCCCCCTGGAAGCTCCCTCGTGCGCTC
TCCTGTTCCGACCCTGCCGCTTACCGGATACCTGTCCGCCTTTCTCCCTTCGGGAAGCGTGGCGCTTTCT
CATAGCTCACGCTGTAGGTATCTCAGTTCGGTGTAGGTCGTTCGCTCCAAGCTGGGCTGTGTGCACGAAC
CCCCCGTTCAGCCCGACCGCTGCGCCTTATCCGGTAACTATCGTCTTGAGTCCAACCCGGTAAGACACGA
CTTATCGCCACTGGCAGCAGCCACTGGTAACAGGATTAGCAGAGCGAGGTATGTAGGCGGTGCTACAGAG
TTCTTGAAGTGGTGGCCTAACTACGGCTACACTAGAAGAACAGTATTTGGTATCTGCGCTCTGCTGAAGC
CAGTTACCTTCGGAAAAAGAGTTGGTAGCTCTTGATCCGGCAAACAAACCACCGCTGGTAGCGGTGGTTT
TTTTGTTTGCAAGCAGCAGATTACGCGCAGAAAAAAAGGATCTCAAGAAGATCCTTTGATCTTTTCTACG
GGGTCTGACGCTCAGTGGAACGGGGCCCAATCTGAATAATGTTACAACCAATTAACCAATTCTGATTAGA
AAAACTCATCGAGCATCAAATGAAACTGCAATTTATTCATATCAGGATTATCAATACCATATTTTTGAAA
AAGCCGTTTCTGTAATGAAGGAGAAAACTCACCGAGGCAGTTCCATAGGATGGCAAGATCCTGGTATCGG
TCTGCGATTCCGACTCGTCCAACATCAATACAACCTATTAATTTCCCCTCGTCAAAAATAAGGTTATCAA
GTGAGAAATCACCATGAGTGACGACTGAATCCGGTGAGAATGGCAAAAGTTTATGCATTTCTTTCCAGAC
TTGTTCAACAGGCCAGCCATTACGCTCGTCATCAAAATCACTCGCATCAACCAAACCGTTATTCATTCGT
GATTGCGCCTGAGCTAGACGAAATACGCGATCGCTGTTAAAAGGACAATTACAAACAGGAATCGAATGCA
ACCGGCGCAGGAACACTGCCAGCGCATCAACAATATTTTCACCTGAATCAGGATATTCTTCTAATACCTG
GAATGCTGTTTTTCCGGGGATCGCAGTGGTGAGTAACCATGCATCACCAGGAGTACGGATAAAATGCTTG
ATGGTCGGAAGAGGCATAAATTCCGTCAGCCAGTTTAGTCTGACCATCTCATCTGTAACATCATTGGCAA
CGCTACCTTTGCCATGTTTCAGAAACAACTCTGGCGCATCGGGCTTCCCATACAAGCGATAGATTGTCGC
ACCTGATTGCCCGACATTATCGCGAGCCCATTTATACCCATATAAATCAGCATCCATGTTGGAATTTAAT
CGCGGCCTCGACGTTTCCCGTTGAATATGGCTCATAACACCCCTTGTATTACTGTTTATGTAAGCAGACA
GTTTTATTGTTCATGATGATATATTTTTATCTTGTGCAATGTAACATCAGAGATTTTGAGACACGGGCAC
CTGCAGTCTTCGTACTGGGCAGAGCGCACATCGCCCACAGTCCCCGAGAAGTTGGGGGGAGGGGTCGGCA
ATTGAACCGGTGCCTAGAGAAGGTGGCGCGGGGTAAACTGGGAAAGTGATGTCGTGTACTGGCTCCGCCT
TTTTCCCGAGGGTGGGGGAGAACCGTATATAAGTGCAGTAGTCGCCGTGAACGTTCTTTTTCGCAACGGG
TTTGCCGCCAGAACACAGTAATGGCCACCATGGTGTCTAAGGGCGAAGAGCTGATCAAGGAAAATATGCG
TATGAAGGTAAGTGTGCTCGCTTCGGCAGCACATATACTATGTTGAATGAGGCTTCAGTACTTTACAGAA
TCGTTGCCTGCACATCTTGGAAACACTTGCTGGGATTACTTCTTCAGGGACTTCTTAACCCAACAGAAGG
CTCGAGAAGGTATATTGCTGTTGACAGTGAGCGCCGCTTGAAGTCTTTAATTAAATAGTGAAGCCACAGA
TGTATTTAATTAAAGACTTCAAGCGGTGCCTACTGCCTCGGACTTCAAGGGGCTAGAATTCAAGGGGCTA
CTTTAGGAGCAATTATCTTGTTTACTAAAACTGAATACCTTGCTATCTCTTTGATACATTTTTACAAAGC
TGAATTAAAATGGTATAAATTAAATCACTTTTTTCAATTGTACTAACTTCGAGTCTTCTTTTTTTTTTTC
ACAGGTGGTCATGGAAGGTTCGGTCAACGGCCACCAATTCAAATGCACAGGTGAAGGAGAAGGCAATCCG
TACATGGGAACTCAAACCATGAGGATCAAAGTCATCGAGGGAGGACCCCTGCCATTTGCCTTTGACATTC
TTGCCACGTCGTTCATGTATGGCAGCCGTACTTTTATCAAGTACCCGAAAGGCATTCCTGATTTCTTTAA
ACAGTCCTTTCCTGAGGGTTTTACTTGGGAAAGAGTTACGAGATACGAAGATGGTGGAGTCGTCACCGTC
ATGCAGGACACCAGCCTTGAGGATGGCTGTCTCGTTTACCACGTCCAAGTCAGAGGGGTAAACTTTCCCT
CCAATGGTCCCGTGATGCAGAAGAAGACCAAGGGTTGGGAGCCTAATACAGAGATGATGTATCCAGCAGA
TGGTGGTCTGAGGGGATACACTCATATGGCACTGAAAGTTGATGGTGGTGGCCATCTGTCTTGCTCTTTC
GTAACAACTTACAGGTCAAAAAAGACCGTCGGGAACATCAAGATGCCCGGTATCCATGCCGTTGATCACC
GCCTGGAAAGGTTAGAGGAAAGTGACAATGAAATGTTCGTAGTACAACGCGAACACGCAGTTGCCAAGTT
CGCCGGGCTTGGTGGTGGGATGGACGAGCTGTACAAGTAACAACAAGCTTGTGGAACCAAAGAGATTCCT
CATAAACCTAGGAGGAGTTGCACCTGTGCCTTCTAGTTGCCAGCCATCTGTTGTTTGCCCCTCCCCCGTG
CCTTCCTTGACCCTGGAAGGTGCCACTCCCACTGTCCTTTCCTAATAAAATGAGGAAATTGCATCGCATT
GTCTGAGTAGGTGTCATTCTATTCTGGGGGGTGGGGTGGGGCAGGACAGCAAGGGGGAGGATTGGGAAGA
CAATAGCAGGCATGCTGGGGATGCGGTGGGCTCTATGG
